>Addgene plasmid #31928 | pPAmCherry1-N1 | addgene partial sequence | sequence record 37485 | CMV-F 5'-CGCAAATGGGCGGTAGGCGTG-3'
GTGAACCGTCAGATCCGCTAGCGCTACCGGACTCAGATCTCGAGCTCAAGCTTCGAATTCTGCAGTCGAC
GGTACCGCGGGCCCGGGATCCACCGGTCGCCACCATGGTGAGCAAGGGCGAGGAGGATAACATGGCCATC
ATTAAGGAGTTCATGCGCTTCAAGGTGCACATGGAGGGGTCCGTGAACGGCCACGTGTTCGAGATCGAGG
GCGAGGGCGAGGGCCGCCCCTACGAGGGCACCCAGACCGCCAAGCTGAAGGTGACCAAGGGCGGCCCCCT
GCCCTTCACCTGGGACATCCTGAGCCCTCAGTTCATGTACGGCTCCAATGCCTACGTGAAGCACCCCGCC
GACATCCCCGACTACTTTAAGCTGTCCTTCCCCGAGGGCTTCAAGTGGGAGCGCGTGATGAAATTCGAGG
ACGGCGGCGTGGTGACCGTGACCCAGGACTCCTCCCTGCAGGACGGCGAGTTCATCTACAAGGTGAAGCT
GCGCGGCACCAACTTCCCCTCCGACGGCCCCGTGATGCAGAAGAAGACCATGGGCTGGGAGGCCCTCTCC
GAGCGGATGTACCCCGAGGACGGCGCCCTGAAGGGCGAGGTCAAGCCCAGAGTGAAGCTGAAGGACGGCG
GCCACTACGACGCTGAGGTCAAGACCACCTACAAGGCCAAGAAGCCCGTGCAGCTGCCCGGCGCCTACAA
CGTCAACCGCAAGCTGGACATCACCAGCCACAACGAGGACTACACCATCGTGGAGCAGTACGAGAGAGCC
GAGGGCCGCCACTCCACCGGCGGCATGGACGAGCTGTACAAGTAAGCGGCCGCGACTCTAGATCATAATC
A
