>Addgene plasmid #31928 | pPAmCherry1-N1 | addgene partial sequence | sequence record 96924 | CMV-F 5'-CGCAAATGGGCGGTAGGCGTG-3'
GTGAACCGTCAGATCCGCTAGCGCTACCGGACTCAGATCTCGAGCTCAAGCTTCGAATTCTGCAGTCGAC
GGTACCGCGGGCCCGGGATCCACCGGTCGCCACCATGGTGAGCAAGGGCGAGGAGGATAACATGGCCATC
ATTAAGGAGTTCATGCGCTTCAAGGTGCACATGGAGGGGTCCGTGAACGGCCACGTGTTCGAGATCGAGG
GCGAGGGCGAGGGCCGCCCCTACGAGGGCACCCAGACCGCCAAGCTGAAGGTGACCAAGGGCGGCCCCCT
GCCCTTCACCTGGGACATCCTGAGCCCTCAGTTCATGTACGGCTCCAATGCCTACGTGAAGCACCCCGCC
GACATCCCCGACTACTTTAAGCTGTCCTTCCCCGAGGGCTTCAAGTGGGAGCGCGTGATGAAATTCGAGG
ACGGCGGCGTGGTGACCGTGACCCAGGACTCCTCCCTGCAGGACGGCGAGTTCATCTACAAGGTGAAGCT
GCGCGGCACCAACTTCCCCTCCGACGGCCCCGTGATGCAGAAGAAGACCATGGGCTGGGAGGCCCTCTCC
GAGCGGATGTACCCCGAGGACGGCGCCCTGAAGGGCGAGGTCAAGCCCAGAGTGAAGCTGAAGGACGGCG
GCCACTACGACGCTGAGGTCAAGACCACCTACAAGGCCAAGAAGCCCGTGCAGCTGCCCGGCGCCTACAA
CGTCAACCGCAAGCTGGACATCACCAGCCACAACGAGGACTACACCATCGTGGAGCAGTACGAGAGAGCC
GAGGGCCGCCACTCCACCGGCGGCATGGACGAGCTGTACAAGTAAGCGGCCGCGACTCTAGATCATAATC
AGCCATACCACATTTGTAGAGGTTTTAC
