>Addgene plasmid #31928 | pPAmCherry1-N1 | addgene partial sequence | sequence record 96925 | F1ori-F 5'-GTGGACTCTTGTTCCAAACTGG-3'
GGTCTATTCTTTTGATTTATAAGGGATTTTGCCGATTTCGGCCTATTGGTTAAAAAATGAGCTGATTTAA
CAAAAATTTAACGCGAATTTTAACAAAATATTAACGCTTACAATTTACGCCTTAAGATACATTGATGAGT
TTGGACAAACCACAACTAGAATGCAGTGAAAAAAATGCTTTATTTGTGAAATTTGTGATGCTATTGCTTT
ATTTGTAACCATTATAAGCTGCAATAAACAAGTTAACAACAACAATTGCATTCATTTTATGTTTCAGGTT
CAGGGGGAGGTGTGGGAGGTTTTTTAAAGCAAGTAAAACCTCTACAAATGTGGTATGGCTGATTATGATC
TAGAGTCGCGGCCGCTTACTTGTACAGCTCGTCCATGCCGCCGGTGGAGTGGCGGCCCTCGGCTCTCTCG
TACTGCTCCACGATGGTGTAGTCCTCGTTGTGGCTGGTGATGTCCAGCTTGCGGTTGACGTTGTAGGCGC
CGGGCAGCTGCACGGGCTTCTTGGCCTTGTAGGTGGTCTTGACCTCAGCGTCGTAGTGGCCGCCGTCCTT
CAGCTTCACTCTGGGCTTGACCTCGCCCTTCAGGGCGCCGTCCTCGGGGTACATCCGCTCGGAGAGGGCC
TCCCAGCCCATGGTCTTCTTCTGCATCACGGGGCCGTCGGAGGGGAAGTTGGTGCCGCGCAGCTTCACCT
TGTAGATGAACTCGCCGTCCTGCAGGGAGGAGTCCTGGGTCACGGTCACCACGCCGCCGTCCTCGAATTT
CATCACGCGCTCCCACTTGAAGCCCTCGGGGAAGGACAGCTTAAAGTAGTCGGGGATGTCGGCGGGGTGC
TTCACGTAGGCATTGGAGCCGTACATGAACTGAGGGCTCAGGATGTCCCAGGTGAA
