[The description below was written by a language model from this plasmid's Addgene catalogue record.]
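Description:
pPAmCherry1-N1 is a mammalian expression plasmid built on the Clontech pEGFP-N1 backbone, in which the EGFP coding region has been replaced by PAmCherry1, a photoactivatable derivative of the red fluorescent protein mCherry. The 711 bp insert was introduced by restriction cloning between AgeI and BsrGI sites, and the record does not say whether these sites survived cloning. The plasmid is maintained at high copy number in E. coli under kanamycin selection. It also carries a neomycin resistance marker, so stably transfected mammalian cells can be selected with G418. The record contains no feature table, so origins of replication, polyadenylation signals and other backbone elements are not itemised.

Expression of PAmCherry1 is driven by the CMV promoter, a strong constitutive promoter in most mammalian cell lines. Relative to mCherry, the protein carries ten substitutions (E26V, A58T, K69N, L84F, N99K, S148L, I165V, Q167P, L169V and I203R, numbered according to EGFP). These changes make it initially dark and able to switch to a red fluorescent state on photoactivation. The "N1" designation follows the convention of the parent vector series, in which a gene of interest is cloned upstream of the fluorescent protein so that the tag sits at the C-terminus of the fusion partner. As deposited, the plasmid encodes the fluorescent protein alone and can serve as an expression control or as a starting vector for such fusions. The associated publication describes photoactivatable mCherry variants for high-resolution two-colour fluorescence microscopy, which points to use in photoactivation-based imaging of tagged proteins in mammalian cells.
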