Addgene plasmid #31928: pPAmCherry1-N1
Depositing lab: Vladislav Verkhusha. Depositing organization: Albert Einstein College of Medicine. Publication: Photoactivatable mCherry for high-resolution two-color fluorescence microscopy. Subach FV, Patterson GH, Manley S, Gillette JM, Lippincott-Schwartz J, Verkhusha VV. Nat Methods. 2009 Feb;6(2):153-9. Epub 2009 Jan 25. 10.1038/nmeth.1298 PubMed 19169259.
Backbone
  Vector backbone: pEGFP-N1
  Backbone manufacturer: Clontech
  Backbone size w/o insert (bp): 4012
  Vector type: Mammalian Expression
  Selectable markers: Neomycin (select with G418)
Growth in bacteria
  Bacterial resistance: Kanamycin, 50 μg/mL
  Growth temperature: 37°C
  Growth strain: DH5alpha
  Copy number: High Copy
Gene/Insert
  Gene/Insert name: PAmCherry1 (alt name: photoactivatable dark-to-red mCherry red fluorescent protein)
  Insert size (bp): 711
  Mutation: E26V/A58T/K69N/L84F/N99K/S148L/I165V/Q167P/L169V/I203R compared to mCherry (but numbering is relative to EGFP).
  Promoter: cmv
  Cloning method: Restriction Enzyme; 5′ cloning site AgeI (unknown if destroyed); 3′ cloning site BsrGI (unknown if destroyed)
  Sequencing primers: 5′ cggtaggcgtgtacggtgggag
Terms and licenses: Academic/Nonprofit Terms; Industry Terms: Not Available to Industry
How to cite: pPAmCherry1-N1 was a gift from Vladislav Verkhusha (Addgene plasmid # 31928 ; http://n2t.net/addgene:31928 ; RRID:Addgene_31928)
