LOCUS       Exported 4723 bp ds-DNA circular SYN 12-MAY-2021
DEFINITION  synthetic circular DNA
ACCESSION   .
VERSION     .
KEYWORDS    pPAmCherry1-N1
SOURCE      synthetic DNA construct
  ORGANISM  synthetic DNA construct
REFERENCE   1 (bases 1 to 4723)
  AUTHORS   Subach FV, Patterson GH, Manley S, Gillette JM, Lippincott-Schwartz
            J, Verkhusha VV
  TITLE     Photoactivatable mCherry for high-resolution two-color fluorescence
            microscopy.
  JOURNAL   Nat Methods. 2009 Feb;6(2):153-9. Epub 2009 Jan 25.
  PUBMED    19169259
REFERENCE   2 (bases 1 to 4723)
  AUTHORS   .
  TITLE     Direct Submission
  JOURNAL   Exported May 12, 2021 from SnapGene Server 1.1.58
            http://www.snapgene.com
FEATURES             Location/Qualifiers
     source          1..4723
                     /organism="synthetic DNA construct"
                     /mol_type="other DNA"
     enhancer        61..364
                     /label=CMV enhancer
                     /note="human cytomegalovirus immediate early enhancer"
     promoter        365..568
                     /label=CMV promoter
                     /note="human cytomegalovirus (CMV) immediate early
                     promoter"
     primer_bind     519..539
                     /label=CMV-F
                     /note="Human CMV immediate early promoter, forward primer"
     misc_feature    591..671
                     /label=MCS
                     /note="multiple cloning site"
     regulatory      673..682
                     /regulatory_class="other"
                     /note="vertebrate consensus sequence for strong initiation
                     of translation (Kozak, 1987)"
     CDS             679..1389
                     /codon_start=1
                     /product="photoactivatable monomeric derivative of DsRed
                     fluorescent protein (Subach et al., 2009)"
                     /label=PAmCherry1
                     /note="mammalian codon-optimized"
                     /translation="MVSKGEEDNMAIIKEFMRFKVHMEGSVNGHVFEIEGEGEGRPYEG
                     TQTAKLKVTKGGPLPFTWDILSPQFMYGSNAYVKHPADIPDYFKLSFPEGFKWERVMKF
                     EDGGVVTVTQDSSLQDGEFIYKVKLRGTNFPSDGPVMQKKTMGWEALSERMYPEDGALK
                     GEVKPRVKLKDGGHYDAEVKTTYKAKKPVQLPGAYNVNRKLDITSHNEDYTIVEQYERA
                     EGRHSTGGMDELYK"
     primer_bind     complement(824..842)
                     /label=mCherry-R
                     /note="mCherry, reverse primer"
     polyA_signal    1511..1632
                     /label=SV40 poly(A) signal
                     /note="SV40 polyadenylation signal"
     primer_bind     complement(1548..1567)
                     /label=SV40pA-R
                     /note="SV40 polyA, reverse primer"
     primer_bind     1602..1621
                     /label=EBV-rev
                     /note="SV40 polyA terminator, reverse primer"
     rep_origin      complement(1639..2094)
                     /direction=LEFT
                     /label=f1 ori
                     /note="f1 bacteriophage origin of replication; arrow
                     indicates direction of (+) strand synthesis"
     primer_bind     complement(1776..1797)
                     /label=F1ori-F
                     /note="F1 origin, forward primer"
     primer_bind     1988..2007
                     /label=F1ori-R
                     /note="F1 origin, reverse primer"
     promoter        2121..2225
                     /gene="bla"
                     /label=AmpR promoter
     promoter        2227..2584
                     /label=SV40 promoter
                     /note="SV40 enhancer and early promoter"
     primer_bind     complement(2250..2270)
                     /label=pBABE 3'
                     /note="SV40 enhancer, reverse primer for pBABE vectors"
     rep_origin      2435..2570
                     /label=SV40 ori
                     /note="SV40 origin of replication"
     primer_bind     2497..2516
                     /label=SV40pro-F
                     /note="SV40 promoter/origin, forward primer"
     CDS             2619..3413
                     /codon_start=1
                     /gene="aph(3')-II (or nptII)"
                     /product="aminoglycoside phosphotransferase from Tn5"
                     /label=NeoR/KanR
                     /note="confers resistance to neomycin, kanamycin, and G418
                     (Geneticin(R))"
                     /translation="MIEQDGLHAGSPAAWVERLFGYDWAQQTIGCSDAAVFRLSAQGRP
                     VLFVKTDLSGALNELQDEAARLSWLATTGVPCAAVLDVVTEAGRDWLLLGEVPGQDLLS
                     SHLAPAEKVSIMADAMRRLHTLDPATCPFDHQAKHRIERARTRMEAGLVDQDDLDEEHQ
                     GLAPAELFARLKASMPDGEDLVVTHGDACLPNIMVENGRFSGFIDCGRLGVADRYQDIA
                     LATRDIAEELGGEWADRFLVLYGIAAPDSQRIAFYRLLDEFF"
     primer_bind     complement(2673..2692)
                     /label=Neo-R
                     /note="Neomycin resistance gene, reverse primer"
     primer_bind     3283..3302
                     /label=Neo-F
                     /note="Neomycin resistance gene, forward primer"
     primer_bind     complement(3601..3620)
                     /label=TK-pA-R
                     /note="Thymidine kinase polyA, reverse primer"
     polyA_signal    3645..3692
                     /label=HSV TK poly(A) signal
                     /note="herpes simplex virus thymidine kinase
                     polyadenylation signal (Cole and Stacy, 1985)"
     rep_origin      4021..4609
                     /direction=RIGHT
                     /label=ori
                     /note="high-copy-number ColE1/pMB1/pBR322/pUC origin of
                     replication"
     primer_bind     4510..4529
                     /label=pBR322ori-F
                     /note="pBR322 origin, forward primer"
ORIGIN
        1 tagttattaa tagtaatcaa ttacggggtc attagttcat agcccatata tggagttccg
       61 cgttacataa cttacggtaa atggcccgcc tggctgaccg cccaacgacc cccgcccatt
      121 gacgtcaata atgacgtatg ttcccatagt aacgccaata gggactttcc attgacgtca
      181 atgggtggag tatttacggt aaactgccca cttggcagta catcaagtgt atcatatgcc
      241 aagtacgccc cctattgacg tcaatgacgg taaatggccc gcctggcatt atgcccagta
      301 catgacctta tgggactttc ctacttggca gtacatctac gtattagtca tcgctattac
      361 catggtgatg cggttttggc agtacatcaa tgggcgtgga tagcggtttg actcacgggg
      421 atttccaagt ctccacccca ttgacgtcaa tgggagtttg ttttggcacc aaaatcaacg
      481 ggactttcca aaatgtcgta acaactccgc cccattgacg caaatgggcg gtaggcgtgt
      541 acggtgggag gtctatataa gcagagctgg tttagtgaac cgtcagatcc gctagcgcta
      601 ccggactcag atctcgagct caagcttcga attctgcagt cgacggtacc gcgggcccgg
      661 gatccaccgg tcgccaccat ggtgagcaag ggcgaggagg ataacatggc catcattaag
      721 gagttcatgc gcttcaaggt gcacatggag gggtccgtga acggccacgt gttcgagatc
      781 gagggcgagg gcgagggccg cccctacgag ggcacccaga ccgccaagct gaaggtgacc
      841 aagggcggcc ccctgccctt cacctgggac atcctgagcc ctcagttcat gtacggctcc
      901 aatgcctacg tgaagcaccc cgccgacatc cccgactact ttaagctgtc cttccccgag
      961 ggcttcaagt gggagcgcgt gatgaaattc gaggacggcg gcgtggtgac cgtgacccag
     1021 gactcctccc tgcaggacgg cgagttcatc tacaaggtga agctgcgcgg caccaacttc
     1081 ccctccgacg gccccgtgat gcagaagaag accatgggct gggaggccct ctccgagcgg
     1141 atgtaccccg aggacggcgc cctgaagggc gaggtcaagc ccagagtgaa gctgaaggac
     1201 ggcggccact acgacgctga ggtcaagacc acctacaagg ccaagaagcc cgtgcagctg
     1261 cccggcgcct acaacgtcaa ccgcaagctg gacatcacca gccacaacga ggactacacc
     1321 atcgtggagc agtacgagag agccgagggc cgccactcca ccggcggcat ggacgagctg
     1381 tacaagtaag cggccgcgac tctagatcat aatcagccat accacatttg tagaggtttt
     1441 acttgcttta aaaaacctcc cacacctccc cctgaacctg aaacataaaa tgaatgcaat
     1501 tgttgttgtt aacttgttta ttgcagctta taatggttac aaataaagca atagcatcac
     1561 aaatttcaca aataaagcat ttttttcact gcattctagt tgtggtttgt ccaaactcat
     1621 caatgtatct taaggcgtaa attgtaagcg ttaatatttt gttaaaattc gcgttaaatt
     1681 tttgttaaat cagctcattt tttaaccaat aggccgaaat cggcaaaatc ccttataaat
     1741 caaaagaata gaccgagata gggttgagtg ttgttccagt ttggaacaag agtccactat
     1801 taaagaacgt ggactccaac gtcaaaggnn nnnnnnnnnn nnnnnnnnnn nnnnnnnnnn
     1861 nnnnnnnnnn nnnnnnntnn nnnnnnnnnn nnnnnnnnnn nnnnnnnnnn nnnnnnnnnn
     1921 nnnnnnnnnn nnnnnnnnnn nnnnnnnnnn nnnnnnnnnn nnnnnnnnng nnnnnnnnnn
     1981 nnnnnnnnnn nnnnnnnnnn nnnnnnnnnn nnnnnnnnnn nnnnnnnnnn nnnnnnnnnn
     2041 nnnnnnnnnn nnnnnnnnnn nnnnnnnnnn nnnnnnnnnn nnnnnnnnnn nnnncaggtg
     2101 gcacttttcg gggaaatgtg cgcggaaccc ctatttgttt atttttctaa atacattcaa
     2161 atatgtatcc gctcatgaga caataaccct gataaatgct tcaataatat tgaaaaagga
     2221 agagtcctga ggcggaaaga accagctgtg gaatgtgtgt cagttagggt gtggaaagtc
     2281 cccaggctcc ccagcaggca gaagtatgca aagcatgcat ctcaattagt cagcaaccag
     2341 gtgtggaaag tccccaggct ccccagcagg cagaagtatg caaagcatgc atctcaatta
     2401 gtcagcaacc atagtcccgc ccctaactcc gcccatcccg cccctaactc cgcccagttc
     2461 cgcccattct ccgccccatg gctgactaat tttttttatt tatgcagagg ccgaggccgc
     2521 ctcggcctct gagctattcc agaagtagtg aggaggcttt tttggaggcc taggcttttg
     2581 caaagatcga tcaagagaca ggatgaggat cgtttcgcat gattgaacaa gatggattgc
     2641 acgcaggttc tccggccgct tgggtggaga ggctattcgg ctatgactgg gcacaacaga
     2701 caatcggctg ctctgatgcc gccgtgttcc ggctgtcagc gcaggggcgc ccggttcttt
     2761 ttgtcaagac cgacctgtcc ggtgccctga atgaactgca agacgaggca gcgcggctat
     2821 cgtggctggc cacgacgggc gttccttgcg cagctgtgct cgacgttgtc actgaagcgg
     2881 gaagggactg gctgctattg ggcgaagtgc cggggcagga tctcctgtca tctcaccttg
     2941 ctcctgccga gaaagtatcc atcatggctg atgcaatgcg gcggctgcat acgcttgatc
     3001 cggctacctg cccattcgac caccaagcga aacatcgcat cgagcgagca cgtactcgga
     3061 tggaagccgg tcttgtcgat caggatgatc tggacgaaga gcatcagggg ctcgcgccag
     3121 ccgaactgtt cgccaggctc aaggcgagca tgcccgacgg cgaggatctc gtcgtgaccc
     3181 atggcgatgc ctgcttgccg aatatcatgg tggaaaatgg ccgcttttct ggattcatcg
     3241 actgtggccg gctgggtgtg gcggaccgct atcaggacat agcgttggct acccgtgata
     3301 ttgctgaaga gcttggcggc gaatgggctg accgcttcct cgtgctttac ggtatcgccg
     3361 ctcccgattc gcagcgcatc gccttctatc gccttcttga cgagttcttc tgagcgggac
     3421 tctggggttc gaaatgaccg accaagcgac gcccaacctg ccatcacgag atttcgattc
     3481 caccgccgcc ttctatgaaa ggttgggctt cggaatcgtt ttccgggacg ccggctggat
     3541 gatcctccag cgcggggatc tcatgctgga gttcttcgcc caccctaggg ggaggctaac
     3601 tgaaacacgg aaggagacaa taccggaagg aacccgcgct atgacggcaa taaaaagaca
     3661 gaataaaacg cacggtgttg ggtcgtttgt tcataaacgc ggggttcggt cccagggctg
     3721 gcactctgtc gataccccac cgagacccca ttggggccaa tacgcccgcg tttcttcctt
     3781 ttccccaccc caccccccaa gttcgggtga aggcccaggg ctcgcagcca acgtcggggc
     3841 ggcaggccct gccatagcct caggttactc atatatactt tagattgatt taaaacttca
     3901 tttttaattt aaaaggatct aggtgaagat cctttttgat aatctcatga ccaaaatccc
     3961 ttaacgtgag ttttcgttcc actgagcgtc agaccccgta gaaaagatca aaggatcttc
     4021 ttgagatcct ttttttctgc gcgtaatctg ctgcttgcaa acaaaaaaac caccgctacc
     4081 agcggtggtt tgtttgccgg atcaagagct accaactctt tttccgaagg taactggctt
     4141 cagcagagcg cagataccaa atactgtcct tctagtgtag ccgtagttag gccaccactt
     4201 caagaactct gtagcaccgc ctacatacct cgctctgcta atcctgttac cagtggctgc
     4261 tgccagtggc gataagtcgt gtcttaccgg gttggactca agacgatagt taccggataa
     4321 ggcgcagcgg tcgggctgaa cggggggttc gtgcacacag cccagcttgg agcgaacgac
     4381 ctacaccgaa ctgagatacc tacagcgtga gctatgagaa agcgccacgc ttcccgaagg
     4441 gagaaaggcg gacaggtatc cggtaagcgg cagggtcgga acaggagagc gcacgaggga
     4501 gcttccaggg ggaaacgcct ggtatcttta tagtcctgtc gggtttcgcc acctctgact
     4561 tgagcgtcga tttttgtgat gctcgtcagg ggggcggagc ctatggaaaa acgccagcaa
     4621 cgcggccttt ttacggttcc tggccttttg ctggcctttt gctcacatgt tctttcctgc
     4681 gttatcccct gattctgtgg ataaccgtat taccgccatg cat
//
